>Addgene plasmid #193248 | Lenti-sgZfp536#1/Cre | addgene full sequence | sequence record 379589 | Addgene NGS Result
GACATTGATTATTGACTAGTTATTAATAGTAATCAATTACGGGGTCATTAGTTCATAGCCCATATATGGA
GTTCCGCGTTACATAACTTACGGTAAATGGCCCGCCTGGCTGACCGCCCAACGACCCCCGCCCATTGACG
TCAATAATGACGTATGTTCCCATAGTAACGCCAATAGGGACTTTCCATTGACGTCAATGGGTGGAGTATT
TACGGTAAACTGCCCACTTGGCAGTACATCAAGTGTATCATATGCCAAGTACGCCCCCTATTGACGTCAA
TGACGGTAAATGGCCCGCCTGGCATTATGCCCAGTACATGACCTTATGGGACTTTCCTACTTGGCAGTAC
ATCTACGTATTAGTCATCGCTATTACCATGGTGATGCGGTTTTGGCAGTACATCAATGGGCGTGGATAGC
GGTTTGACTCACGGGGATTTCCAAGTCTCCACCCCATTGACGTCAATGGGAGTTTGTTTTGGCACCAAAA
TCAACGGGACTTTCCAAAATGTCGTAACAACTCCGCCCCATTGACGCAAATGGGCGGTAGGCGTGTACGG
TGGGAGGTCTATATAAGCAGCGCGTTTTGCCTGTACTGGGTCTCTCTGGTTAGACCAGATCTGAGCCTGG
GAGCTCTCTGGCTAACTAGGGAACCCACTGCTTAAGCCTCAATAAAGCTTGCCTTGAGTGCTTCAAGTAG
TGTGTGCCCGTCTGTTGTGTGACTCTGGTAACTAGAGATCCCTCAGACCCTTTTAGTCAGTGTGGAAAAT
CTCTAGCAGTGGCGCCCGAACAGGGACTTGAAAGCGAAAGGGAAACCAGAGGAGCTCTCTCGACGCAGGA
CTCGGCTTGCTGAAGCGCGCACGGCAAGAGGCGAGGGGCGGCGACTGGTGAGTACGCCAAAAATTTTGAC
TAGCGGAGGCTAGAAGGAGAGAGATGGGTGCGAGAGCGTCAGTATTAAGCGGGGGAGAATTAGATCGCGA
TGGGAAAAAATTCGGTTAAGGCCAGGGGGAAAGAAAAAATATAAATTAAAACATATAGTATGGGCAAGCA
GGGAGCTAGAACGATTCGCAGTTAATCCTGGCCTGTTAGAAACATCAGAAGGCTGTAGACAAATACTGGG
ACAGCTACAACCATCCCTTCAGACAGGATCAGAAGAACTTAGATCATTATATAATACAGTAGCAACCCTC
TATTGTGTGCATCAAAGGATAGAGATAAAAGACACCAAGGAAGCTTTAGACAAGATAGAGGAAGAGCAAA
ACAAAAGTAAGACCACCGCACAGCAAGCGGCCGGCCGCTGATCTTCAGACCTGGAGGAGGAGATATGAGG
GACAATTGGAGAAGTGAATTATATAAATATAAAGTAGTAAAAATTGAACCATTAGGAGTAGCACCCACCA
AGGCAAAGAGAAGAGTGGTGCAGAGAGAAAAAAGAGCAGTGGGAATAGGAGCTTTGTTCCTTGGGTTCTT
GGGAGCAGCAGGAAGCACTATGGGCGCAGCGTCAATGACGCTGACGGTACAGGCCAGACAATTATTGTCT
GGTATAGTGCAGCAGCAGAACAATTTGCTGAGGGCTATTGAGGCGCAACAGCATCTGTTGCAACTCACAG
TCTGGGGCATCAAGCAGCTCCAGGCAAGAATCCTGGCTGTGGAAAGATACCTAAAGGATCAACAGCTCCT
GGGGATTTGGGGTTGCTCTGGAAAACTCATTTGCACCACTGCTGTGCCTTGGAATGCTAGTTGGAGTAAT
AAATCTCTGGAACAGATTTGGAATCACACGACCTGGATGGAGTGGGACAGAGAAATTAACAATTACACAA
GCTTAATACACTCCTTAATTGAAGAATCGCAAAACCAGCAAGAAAAGAATGAACAAGAATTATTGGAATT
AGATAAATGGGCAAGTTTGTGGAATTGGTTTAACATAACAAATTGGCTGTGGTATATAAAATTATTCATA
ATGATAGTAGGAGGCTTGGTAGGTTTAAGAATAGTTTTTGCTGTACTTTCTATAGTGAATAGAGTTAGGC
AGGGATATTCACCATTATCGTTTCAGACCCACCTCCCAACCCCGAGGGGACCCGACAGGCCCGAAGGAAT
AGAAGAAGAAGGTGGAGAGAGAGACAGAGACAGATCCATTCGATTAGTGAACGGATCGGCACTGCGTGCG
CCAATTCTGCAGACAAATGGCAGTATTCATCCACAATTTTAAAAGAAAAGGGGGGATTGGGGGGTACAGT
GCAGGGGAAAGAATAGTAGACATAATAGCAACAGACATACAAACTAAAGAATTACAAAAACAAATTACAA
AAATTCAAAATTTTCGGGTTTATTACAGGGACAGCAGAGATCCAGTTTGGTTAGTACCGGGCCCGCTCTA
GCCCTGCAGGAACTGTTTAAACTGTGAGGGCCTATTTCCCATGATTCCTTCATATTTGCATATACGATAC
AAGGCTGTTAGAGAGATAATTGGAATTAATTTGACTGTAAACACAAAGATATTAGTACAAAATACGTGAC
GTAGAAAGTAATAATTTCTTGGGTAGTTTGCAGTTTTAAAATTATGTTTTAAAATGGACTATCATATGCT
TACCGTAACTTGAAAGTATTTCGATTTCTTGGCTTTATATATCTTGTGGAAAGGACCAAACACCGCTGTC
CGCTCATGGGCACGTGTTTAAGAGCTATGCTGGAAACAGCATAGCAAGTTTAAATAAGGCTAGTCCGTTA
TCAACTTGAAAAAGTGGCACCGAGTCGGTGCTTTTTTGTTTGGCGCGCCTATGGCTTAATTAACATGGCG
GCCGCATTCTACCGGGTAGGGGAGGCGCTTTTCCCAAGGCAGTCTGGAGCATGCGCTTTAGCAGCCCCGC
TGGGCACTTGGCGCTACACAAGTGGCCTCTGGCCTCGCACACATTCCACATCCACCGGTAGGCGCCAACC
GGCTCCGTTCTTTGGTGGCCCCTTCGCGCCACCTTCTACTCCTCCCCTAGTCAGGAAGTTCCCCCCCGCC
CCGCAGCTCGCGTCGTGCAGGACGTGACAAATGGAAGTAGCACGTCTCACTAGTCTCGTGCAGATGGACA
GCACCGCTGAGCAATGGAAGCGGGTAGGCCTTTGGGGCAGCGGCCAATAGCAGCTTTGCTCCTTCGCTTT
CTGGGCTCAGAGGCTGGGAAGGGGTGGGTCCGGGGGCGGGCTCAGGGGCGGGCTCAGGGGCGGGGCGGGC
GCCCGAAGGTCCTCCGGAGGCCCGGCATTCTGCACGCTTCAAAAGCGCACGTCTGCCGCGCTGTTCTCCT
CTTCCTCATCTCCGGGACCCGGGATGCCCAAGAAGAAGAGGAAGGTGTCCAATTTACTGACCGTACACCA
AAATTTGCCTGCATTACCGGTCGATGCAACGAGTGATGAGGTTCGCAAGAACCTGATGGACATGTTCAGG
GATCGCCAGGCGTTTTCTGAGCATACCTGGAAAATGCTTCTGTCCGTTTGCCGGTCGTGGGCGGCATGGT
GCAAGTTGAATAACCGGAAATGGTTTCCCGCAGAACCTGAAGATGTTCGCGATTATCTTCTATATCTTCA
GGCGCGCGGTCTGGCAGTAAAAACTATCCAGCAACATTTGGGCCAGCTAAACATGCTTCATCGTCGGTCC
GGGCTGCCACGACCAAGTGACAGCAATGCTGTTTCACTGGTTATGCGGCGGATCCGAAAAGAAAACGTTG
ATGCCGGTGAACGTGCAAAACAGGCTCTAGCGTTCGAACGCACTGATTTCGACCAGGTTCGTTCACTCAT
GGAAAATAGCGATCGCTGCCAGGATATACGTAATCTGGCATTTCTGGGGATTGCTTATAACACCCTGTTA
CGTATAGCCGAAATTGCCAGGATCAGGGTTAAAGATATCTCACGTACTGACGGTGGGAGAATGTTAATCC
ATATTGGCAGAACGAAAACGCTGGTTAGCACCGCAGGTGTAGAGAAGGCACTTAGCCTGGGGGTAACTAA
ACTGGTCGAGCGATGGATTTCCGTCTCTGGTGTAGCTGATGATCCGAATAACTACCTGTTTTGCCGGGTC
AGAAAAAATGGTGTTGCCGCGCCATCTGCCACCAGCCAGCTATCAACTCGCGCCCTGGAAGGGATTTTTG
AAGCAACTCATCGATTGATTTACGGCGCTAAGGATGACTCTGGTCAGAGATACCTGGCCTGGTCTGGACA
CAGTGCCCGTGTCGGAGCCGCGCGAGATATGGCCCGCGCTGGAGTTTCAATACCGGAGATCATGCAAGCT
GGTGGCTGGACCAATGTAAATATTGTCATGAACTATATCCGTAACCTGGATAGTGAAACAGGGGCAATGG
TGCGCCTGCTGGAAGATGGCGATTAGCCATGTTTAAGGGTTCCGGTTCCACTAGGTACAATTCGATATCA
AGCTTATCGATAATCAACCTCTGGATTACAAAATTTGTGAAAGATTGACTGGTATTCTTAACTATGTTGC
TCCTTTTACGCTATGTGGATACGCTGCTTTAATGCCTTTGTATCATGCTATTGCTTCCCGTATGGCTTTC
ATTTTCTCCTCCTTGTATAAATCCTGGTTGCTGTCTCTTTATGAGGAGTTGTGGCCCGTTGTCAGGCAAC
GTGGCGTGGTGTGCACTGTGTTTGCTGACGCAACCCCCACTGGTTGGGGCATTGCCACCACCTGTCAGCT
CCTTTCCGGGACTTTCGCTTTCCCCCTCCCTATTGCCACGGCGGAACTCATCGCCGCCTGCCTTGCCCGC
TGCTGGACAGGGGCTCGGCTGTTGGGCACTGACAATTCCGTGGTGTTGTCGGGGAAATCATCGTCCTTTC
CTTGGCTGCTCGCCTGTGTTGCCACCTGGATTCTGCGCGGGACGTCCTTCTGCTACGTCCCTTCGGCCCT
CAATCCAGCGGACCTTCCTTCCCGCGGCCTGCTGCCGGCTCTGCGGCCTCTTCCGCGTCTTCGCCTTCGC
CCTCAGACGAGTCGGATCTCCCTTTGGGCCGCCTCCCCGCATCGATACCGTCGACCTCGATCGAGACCTA
GAAAAACATGGAGCAATCACAAGTAGCAATACAGCAGCTACCAATGCTGATTGTGCCTGGCTAGAAGCAC
AAGAGGAGGAGGAGGTGGGTTTTCCAGTCACACCTCAGGTACCTTTAAGACCAATGACTTACAAGGCAGC
TGTAGATCTTAGCCACTTTTTAAAAGAAAAGGGGGGACTGGAAGGGCTAATTCACTCCCAACGAAGACAA
GATATCCTTGATCTGTGGATCTACCACACACAAGGCTACTTCCCTGATTGGCAGAACTACACACCAGGGC
CAGGGATCAGATATCCACTGACCTTTGGATGGTGCTACAAGCTAGTACCAGTTGAGCAAGAGAAGGTAGA
AGAAGCCAATGAAGGAGAGAACACCCGCTTGTTACACCCTGTGAGCCTGCATGGGATGGATGACCCGGAG
AGAGAAGTATTAGAGTGGAGGTTTGACAGCCGCCTAGCATTTCATCACATGGCCCGAGAGCTGCATCCGG
ACTGTACTGGGTCTCTCTGGTTAGACCAGATCTGAGCCTGGGAGCTCTCTGGCTAACTAGGGAACCCACT
GCTTAAGCCTCAATAAAGCTTGCCTTGAGTGCTTCAAGTAGTGTGTGCCCGTCTGTTGTGTGACTCTGGT
AACTAGAGATCCCTCAGACCCTTTTAGTCAGTGTGGAAAATCTCTAGCAGCATGTGAGCAAAAGGCCAGC
AAAAGGCCAGGAACCGTAAAAAGGCCGCGTTGCTGGCGTTTTTCCATAGGCTCCGCCCCCCTGACGAGCA
TCACAAAAATCGACGCTCAAGTCAGAGGTGGCGAAACCCGACAGGACTATAAAGATACCAGGCGTTTCCC
CCTGGAAGCTCCCTCGTGCGCTCTCCTGTTCCGACCCTGCCGCTTACCGGATACCTGTCCGCCTTTCTCC
CTTCGGGAAGCGTGGCGCTTTCTCATAGCTCACGCTGTAGGTATCTCAGTTCGGTGTAGGTCGTTCGCTC
CAAGCTGGGCTGTGTGCACGAACCCCCCGTTCAGCCCGACCGCTGCGCCTTATCCGGTAACTATCGTCTT
GAGTCCAACCCGGTAAGACACGACTTATCGCCACTGGCAGCAGCCACTGGTAACAGGATTAGCAGAGCGA
GGTATGTAGGCGGTGCTACAGAGTTCTTGAAGTGGTGGCCTAACTACGGCTACACTAGAAGAACAGTATT
TGGTATCTGCGCTCTGCTGAAGCCAGTTACCTTCGGAAAAAGAGTTGGTAGCTCTTGATCCGGCAAACAA
ACCACCGCTGGTAGCGGTGGTTTTTTTGTTTGCAAGCAGCAGATTACGCGCAGAAAAAAAGGATCTCAAG
AAGATCCTTTGATCTTTTCTACGGGGTCTGACGCTCAGTGGAACGAAAACTCACGTTAAGGGATTTTGGT
CATGAGATTATCAAAAAGGATCTTCACCTAGATCCTTTTAAATTAAAAATGAAGTTTTAAATCAATCTAA
AGTATATATGAGTAAACTTGGTCTGACAGTTACCAATGCTTAATCAGTGAGGCACCTATCTCAGCGATCT
GTCTATTTCGTTCATCCATAGTTGCCTGACTCCCCGTCGTGTAGATAACTACGATACGGGAGGGCTTACC
ATCTGGCCCCAGTGCTGCAATGATACCGCGAGACCCACGCTCACCGGCTCCAGATTTATCAGCAATAAAC
CAGCCAGCCGGAAGGGCCGAGCGCAGAAGTGGTCCTGCAACTTTATCCGCCTCCATCCAGTCTATTAATT
GTTGCCGGGAAGCTAGAGTAAGTAGTTCGCCAGTTAATAGTTTGCGCAACGTTGTTGCCATTGCTACAGG
CATCGTGGTGTCACGCTCGTCGTTTGGTATGGCTTCATTCAGCTCCGGTTCCCAACGATCAAGGCGAGTT
ACATGATCCCCCATGTTGTGCAAAAAAGCGGTTAGCTCCTTCGGTCCTCCGATCGTTGTCAGAAGTAAGT
TGGCCGCAGTGTTATCACTCATGGTTATGGCAGCACTGCATAATTCTCTTACTGTCATGCCATCCGTAAG
ATGCTTTTCTGTGACTGGTGAGTACTCAACCAAGTCATTCTGAGAATAGTGTATGCGGCGACCGAGTTGC
TCTTGCCCGGCGTCAATACGGGATAATACCGCGCCACATAGCAGAACTTTAAAAGTGCTCATCATTGGAA
AACGTTCTTCGGGGCGAAAACTCTCAAGGATCTTACCGCTGTTGAGATCCAGTTCGATGTAACCCACTCG
TGCACCCAACTGATCTTCAGCATCTTTTACTTTCACCAGCGTTTCTGGGTGAGCAAAAACAGGAAGGCAA
AATGCCGCAAAAAAGGGAATAAGGGCGACACGGAAATGTTGAATACTCATACTCTTCCTTTTTCAATATT
ATTGAAGCATTTATCAGGGTTATTGTCTCATGAGCGGATACATATTTGAATGTATTTAGAAAAATAAACA
AATAGGGGTTCCGCGCACATTTCCCCGAAAAGTGCCACCTGACGTCGACGGATCGGGAGATCTCCCGATC
CCCTATGGTGCACTCTCAGTACAATCTGCTCTGATGCCGCATAGTTAAGCCAGTATCTGCTCCCTGCTTG
TGTGTTGGAGGTCGCTGAGTAGTGCGCGAGCAAAATTTAAGCTACAACAAGGCAAGGCTTGACCGACAAT
TGCATGAAGAATCTGCTTAGGGTTAGGCGTTTTGCGCTGCTTCGCGATGTACGGGCCAGATATACGCGTT
Features (pLannotate 1.2.2; 21 found; start..end, strand, type, name):
      1..380     +  enhancer       CMV enhancer: human cytomegalovirus immediate early enhancer
    381..580     +  promoter       CMV promoter: human cytomegalovirus (CMV) immediate early promoter
    598..778     +  LTR            5' LTR (truncated): truncated 5' long terminal repeat (LTR) from HIV-1
    825..950     +  misc_feature   HIV-1 Ψ: packaging signal of human immunodeficiency virus type 1
    934..1272    +  CDS            HIV-1 gag (fragment): gag protein from human immunodeficiency virus 1; gag
   1447..1680    +  misc_feature   RRE: The Rev response element (RRE) of HIV-1 allows for Rev-dependent mRNA export from the nucleus to the cytoplasm.
   2057..2157    +  CDS            Rev (fragment): human immunodeficiency virus 1 (HIV-1) Rev protein; rev; enhances nuclear export of unspliced and incompletely spliced viral mRNAs
   2207..2324    +  misc_feature   cPPT/CTS: central polypurine tract and central termination sequence of HIV-1
   2406..2646    +  promoter       U6 promoter: RNA polymerase III promoter for human U6 snRNA
   2694..2761    +  misc_RNA       tracrRNA (fragment): trans-activating CRISPR RNA for the Streptococcus pyogenes CRISPR/Cas9 system
   2814..3306    +  promoter       PGK promoter: mouse phosphoglycerate kinase 1 promoter
   3336..4366    +  CDS            Cre (fragment): site-specific recombinase Cre is a site-specific recombinase from bacteriophage P1. Recombination occurs at loxP sequences.
   4399..4422    +  misc_feature   MCS (fragment): pBluescript multiple cloning site
   4422..5010    +  misc_feature   WPRE: woodchuck hepatitis virus posttranscriptional regulatory element
   5011..5030    +  misc_feature   MCS (fragment): pBluescript multiple cloning site
   5032..5532    +  CDS            nef (fragment): NEF_HV1LA - Experimental evidence at protein level: Swiss-Prot protein existence level 1. Extracellular Nef protein targets CD4(+) T-lymphocytes for apoptosis by interacting with CXCR4 surface receptors. From Human immunodeficiency virus type 1 group M subtype B (isolate Lai) (HIV-1).
   5539..5719    +  LTR            5' LTR (truncated): truncated 5' long terminal repeat (LTR) from HIV-1
   5781..6369    -  rep_origin     ori: high-copy-number ColE1/pMB1/pBR322/pUC origin of replication
   6540..7400    -  CDS            AmpR: β-lactamase; bla; confers resistance to ampicillin, carbenicillin, and related antibiotics
   7401..7505    -  promoter       AmpR promoter: bla
   7564..7616    -  misc_feature   bom (fragment): basis of mobility region from pBR322
