[The description below was written by a language model from this plasmid's Addgene catalogue record and pLannotate feature annotations shown in this document.]
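Description:
Lenti-sgZfp536#1/Cre is a 7.8 kb HIV-1-derived lentiviral transfer plasmid built on the pLL3.3 backbone that delivers two things at once: a CRISPR guide RNA against the mouse Zfp536 gene and Cre recombinase. In bacteria it is maintained through a high-copy ColE1/pUC-type origin and selected with ampicillin via the β-lactamase gene; a fragment of the pBR322 bom region is also annotated.

The viral genome is transcribed in packaging cells from a CMV enhancer/promoter fused to a truncated 5' LTR, an arrangement typical of Tat-independent vectors. It is followed by the Ψ packaging signal with a partial gag sequence, the Rev response element for nuclear export of the full-length RNA, and the cPPT/CTS element that aids nuclear import in transduced cells. Downstream, a human U6 RNA polymerase III promoter drives the 20-nucleotide Zfp536 spacer joined to the Streptococcus pyogenes Cas9 guide scaffold (annotated as a tracrRNA fragment). A separate mouse PGK promoter drives the Cre coding sequence, with a WPRE placed after it to boost transcript stability and expression. A nef-derived fragment and a second truncated LTR close the proviral unit.

The vector encodes no Cas9, so editing depends on Cas9 supplied by the target cells or animal. The logic of the design is that Cre acts on loxP-flanked alleles in the infected cell while the sgRNA directs disruption of Zfp536 in that same cell. The associated publication describes a multiplexed in vivo approach to identifying driver genes in small cell lung cancer, which is consistent with use in mouse tumour models, as one of several guides ("#1") against this gene.
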