Addgene plasmid #193248: Lenti-sgZfp536#1/Cre
Purpose: Lentiviral vector expressing Cre recombinase (driven by mPGK promoter) and an sgRNA against the mouse Zfp536 gene
Depositing lab: Julien Sage. Depositing organization: Stanford University. Publication: A multiplexed in vivo approach to identify driver genes in small cell lung cancer. Lee MC, Cai H, Murray CW, Li C, Shue YT, Andrejka L, He AL, Holzem AME, Drainas AP, Ko JH, Coles GL, Kong C, Zhu S, Zhu C, Wang J, van de Rijn M, Petrov DA, Winslow MM, Sage J. Cell Rep. 2023 Jan 13;42(1):111990. doi: 10.1016/j.celrep.2023.111990. PubMed 36640300.
Backbone
  Vector backbone: pLL3.3
  Vector type: Mammalian Expression, Lentiviral, CRISPR
Growth in bacteria
  Bacterial resistance: Ampicillin, 100 μg/mL
  Growth temperature: 37°C
  Growth strain: NEB Stable
  Copy number: High Copy
Gene/Insert
  Gene/Insert name: sgZfp536#1
  gRNA/shRNA sequence: CTGTCCGCTCATGGGCACGT
  Species: M. musculus (mouse)
  Insert size (bp): 20
  Entrez Gene: Zfp536 (a.k.a. 9630010P11Rik, Znf536, mKIAA0390)
  Promoter: U6
  Cloning method: Restriction Enzyme; 5′ cloning site Unknown (unknown if destroyed); 3′ cloning site Unknown (unknown if destroyed)
Terms and licenses: Academic/Nonprofit Terms; Industry Terms: Not Available to Industry
Depositor comments: Please visit https://www.biorxiv.org/content/10.1101/2022.03.28.485708v1 for bioRxiv preprint.
How to cite: Lenti-sgZfp536#1/Cre was a gift from Julien Sage (Addgene plasmid # 193248 ; http://n2t.net/addgene:193248 ; RRID:Addgene_193248)
